Addgene plasmid #25770: pGEX-EGFAB
Depositing lab: Johann Deisenhofer. Depositing organization: University of Texas Southwestern Medical Center. Publication: Molecular basis for LDL receptor recognition by PCSK9. Kwon HJ, Lagace TA, McNutt MC, Horton JD, Deisenhofer J. Proc Natl Acad Sci U S A. 2008 Feb 12. 105(6):1820-5. 10.1073/pnas.0712064105 PubMed 18250299.
Backbone
  Vector backbone: pGEX
  Backbone size w/o insert (bp): 5000
  Vector type: Bacterial Expression
Growth in bacteria
  Bacterial resistance: Ampicillin, 100 μg/mL
  Growth temperature: 37°C
  Growth strain: DH5alpha
  Copy number: Unknown
Gene/Insert
  Gene/Insert name: LDL receptor EGFAB
  Species: H. sapiens (human)
  Insert size (bp): 240
  Entrez Gene: LDLR (a.k.a. FH, FHC, FHCL1, LDLCQ2)
  Tag / fusion protein: GST (N terminal on backbone)
  Cloning method: Restriction Enzyme; 5′ cloning site NCO1 (not destroyed); 3′ cloning site ECOR1 (not destroyed)
  Sequencing primers: 5′ pGEX 5'; 3′ pGEX 3'
Terms and licenses: Academic/Nonprofit Terms; Industry Terms: Not Available to Industry
How to cite: pGEX-EGFAB was a gift from Johann Deisenhofer (Addgene plasmid # 25770 ; http://n2t.net/addgene:25770 ; RRID:Addgene_25770)
