[The description below was written by a language model from this plasmid's Addgene catalogue record.]
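Description:
pGEX-EGFAB is a bacterial expression plasmid built on a pGEX backbone of about 5 kb. It carries a roughly 240 bp fragment of the human LDL receptor gene (LDLR), named "EGFAB" in the record. That name most likely refers to the tandem EGF-A and EGF-B repeats of the receptor's EGF-precursor homology domain, although the record does not define the fragment's boundaries. The insert was cloned by restriction digestion between NcoI and EcoRI sites, both of which were preserved. It sits downstream of, and in frame with, the backbone-encoded glutathione S-transferase (GST), so the product is an N-terminally GST-tagged fusion protein.

The plasmid is selected with ampicillin in E. coli, and its copy number is listed as unknown. No feature table is provided, and the record does not state the promoter, the origin of replication or any protease cleavage site between GST and the insert. pGEX-family vectors generally drive expression from an IPTG-inducible tac promoter and include a lacI repressor gene and a pBR322-type origin, but which pGEX variant was used here is not specified.

The GST tag allows the fusion protein to be captured on glutathione resin, which suits affinity purification and pull-down binding assays. The associated publication concerns the molecular basis of LDL receptor recognition by PCSK9. This suggests the construct was used to produce the isolated receptor EGF-domain fragment recombinantly for structural or biochemical study of that interaction.
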