>Addgene plasmid #25770 | pGEX-EGFAB | addgene partial sequence | sequence record 32039 | 25770 with pGEX-5
TTATTTTCAGGGCGCCATGGGGACCAACGAATGCTTGGACAACAACGGCGGCTGTTCCCACGTCTGCAAT
GACCTTAAGATCGGCTACGAGTGCCTGTGCCCCGACGGCTTCCAGCTGGTGGCCCAGCGAAGATGCGAAG
ATATCGATGAGTGTCAGGATCCCGACACCTGCAGCCAGCTCTGCGTGAACCTGGAGGGTGGCTACAAGTG
CCAGTGTGAGGAAGGCTTCCAGCTGGACCCCCACACGAAGGCCTGCAAGTAAGAATTCATCGTGACTGAC
TGACGATCTGCCTCGCGCGTTTCGGTGATGACGGTGAAAACCTCTGACACATGCAGCTCCCGGAGACGGT
CACAGCTTGTCTGTAAGCGGATGCCGGGAGCAGACAAGCCCGTCAGGGCGCGTCAGCGGGTGTTGGCGGG
TGTCGGGGCGCAGCCATGACCCAGTCACGTAGCGATAGCGGAGTGTAAATTCTTGAAGACGAAAGGGCCT
CGTGATACGCCTATTTTTATAGGTTAATGTCATGATAATAATGGTTTCTTAGACGTCAGGTGGCACTTTT
CGGGGAAATGTGCGCGGAACCCCTATTTGTTTATTTTTCTAAATACATTCAAATATGTATCCGCTCATGA
GACAATAACCCTGATAAATGCTTCAATAATATTGAAAAAGGAAGAGTATGAGTATTCAACATTTCCGTGT
CGCCCTTATTCCCTTTTTTGCGGCATTTTGCCTTCCTGTTTTTGCTCACCCAGAAACGCTGGTGAAAGTA
AAAGATGCTGAAGATCAGTTGGGTGCACGAGTGGGGTTACATCGAACTGGGATCTC
